>Addgene plasmid #216105 | pMV_AA089 | addgene full sequence | sequence record 431412 | Addgene NGS Result
GTCGACGGATCGGGAGATCTCCCGATCCCCTATGGTGCACTCTCAGTACAATCTGCTCTGATGCCGCATA
GTTAAGCCAGTATCTGCTCCCTGCTTGTGTGTTGGAGGTCGCTGAGTAGTGCGCGAGCAAAATTTAAGCT
ACAACAAGGCAAGGCTTGACCGACAATTGCATGAAGAATCTGCTTAGGGTTAGGCGTTTTGCGCTGCTTC
GCGATGTACGGGCCAGATATACGCGTTGACATTGATTATTGACTAGTTATTAATAGTAATCAATTACGGG
GTCATTAGTTCATAGCCCATATATGGAGTTCCGCGTTACATAACTTACGGTAAATGGCCCGCCTGGCTGA
CCGCCCAACGACCCCCGCCCATTGACGTCAATAATGACGTATGTTCCCATAGTAACGCCAATAGGGACTT
TCCATTGACGTCAATGGGTGGAGTATTTACGGTAAACTGCCCACTTGGCAGTACATCAAGTGTATCATAT
GCCAAGTACGCCCCCTATTGACGTCAATGACGGTAAATGGCCCGCCTGGCATTATGCCCAGTACATGACC
TTATGGGACTTTCCTACTTGGCAGTACATCTACGTATTAGTCATCGCTATTACCATGGTGATGCGGTTTT
GGCAGTACATCAATGGGCGTGGATAGCGGTTTGACTCACGGGGATTTCCAAGTCTCCACCCCATTGACGT
CAATGGGAGTTTGTTTTGGCACCAAAATCAACGGGACTTTCCAAAATGTCGTAACAACTCCGCCCCATTG
ACGCAAATGGGCGGTAGGCGTGTACGGTGGGAGGTCTATATAAGCAGCGCGTTTTGCCTGTACTGGGTCT
CTCTGGTTAGACCAGATCTGAGCCTGGGAGCTCTCTGGCTAACTAGGGAACCCACTGCTTAAGCCTCAAT
AAAGCTTGCCTTGAGTGCTTCAAGTAGTGTGTGCCCGTCTGTTGTGTGACTCTGGTAACTAGAGATCCCT
CAGACCCTTTTAGTCAGTGTGGAAAATCTCTAGCAGTGGCGCCCGAACAGGGACTTGAAAGCGAAAGGGA
AACCAGAGGAGCTCTCTCGACGCAGGACTCGGCTTGCTGAAGCGCGCACGGCAAGAGGCGAGGGGCGGCG
ACTGGTGAGTACGCCAAAAATTTTGACTAGCGGAGGCTAGAAGGAGAGAGATGGGTGCGAGAGCGTCAGT
ATTAAGCGGGGGAGAATTAGATCGCGATGGGAAAAAATTCGGTTAAGGCCAGGGGGAAAGAAAAAATATA
AATTAAAACATATAGTATGGGCAAGCAGGGAGCTAGAACGATTCGCAGTTAATCCTGGCCTGTTAGAAAC
ATCAGAAGGCTGTAGACAAATACTGGGACAGCTACAACCATCCCTTCAGACAGGATCAGAAGAACTTAGA
TCATTATATAATACAGTAGCAACCCTCTATTGTGTGCATCAAAGGATAGAGATAAAAGACACCAAGGAAG
CTTTAGACAAGATAGAGGAAGAGCAAAACAAAAGTAAGACCACCGCACAGCAAGCGGCCGCTGATCTTCA
GACCTGGAGGAGGAGATATGAGGGACAATTGGAGAAGTGAATTATATAAATATAAAGTAGTAAAAATTGA
ACCATTAGGAGTAGCACCCACCAAGGCAAAGAGAAGAGTGGTGCAGAGAGAAAAAAGAGCAGTGGGAATA
GGAGCTTTGTTCCTTGGGTTCTTGGGAGCAGCAGGAAGCACTATGGGCGCAGCGTCAATGACGCTGACGG
TACAGGCCAGACAATTATTGTCTGGTATAGTGCAGCAGCAGAACAATTTGCTGAGGGCTATTGAGGCGCA
ACAGCATCTGTTGCAACTCACAGTCTGGGGCATCAAGCAGCTCCAGGCAAGAATCCTGGCTGTGGAAAGA
TACCTAAAGGATCAACAGCTCCTGGGGATTTGGGGTTGCTCTGGAAAACTCATTTGCACCACTGCTGTGC
CTTGGAATGCTAGTTGGAGTAATAAATCTCTGGAACAGATTTGGAATCACACGACCTGGATGGAGTGGGA
CAGAGAAATTAACAATTACACAAGCTTAATACACTCCTTAATTGAAGAATCGCAAAACCAGCAAGAAAAG
AATGAACAAGAATTATTGGAATTAGATAAATGGGCAAGTTTGTGGAATTGGTTTAACATAACAAATTGGC
TGTGGTATATAAAATTATTCATAATGATAGTAGGAGGCTTGGTAGGTTTAAGAATAGTTTTTGCTGTACT
TTCTATAGTGAATAGAGTTAGGCAGGGATATTCACCATTATCGTTTCAGACCCACCTCCCAACCCCGAGG
GGACCCGACAGGCCCGAAGGAATAGAAGAAGAAGGTGGAGAGAGAGACAGAGACAGATCCATTCGATTAG
TGAACGGATCGGCACTGCGTGCGCCAATTCTGCAGACAAATGGCAGTATTCATCCACAATTTTAAAAGAA
AAGGGGGGATTGGGGGGTACAGTGCAGGGGAAAGAATAGTAGACATAATAGCAACAGACATACAAACTAA
AGAATTACAAAAACAAATTACAAAAATTCAAAATTTTCGGGTTTATTACAGGGACAGCAGAGATCCAGTT
TGGTTAATTAAGGTACCGGGCAGAGAGGGCCTATTTCCCATGATTCCTTCATATTTGCATATACGATACA
AGGCTGTTAGAGAGATAATTAGAATTAATTTGACTGTAAACACAAAGATATTAGTACAAAATACGTGACG
TAGAAAGTAATAATTTCTTGGGTAGTTTGCAGTTTTAAAATTATGTTTTAAAATGGACTATCATATGCTT
ACCGTAACTTGAAAGTATTTCGATTTCTTGGCTTTATATATCTTGTGGAAAGGACGAAACACCGGTAATT
TCTACTCTTGTAGATGGAGACGCGTTTTTTCTCGTCTCTGAATTCGCTAGCAAGCTTGGCGTAACTAGAT
CTTGAGACAAATGGCAGTATTCATCCACAAAGGTCTTGAAAGGAGTGGGAATTGGACACGGCTCCGGTGC
CCGTCAGTGGGCAGAGCGCACATCGCCCACAGTCCCCGAGAAGTTGGGGGGAGGGGTCGGCAATTGATCC
GGTGCCTAGAGAAGGTGGCGCGGGGTAAACTGGGAAAGTGATGTCGTGTACTGGCTCCGCCTTTTTCCCG
AGGGTGGGGGAGAACCGTATATAAGTGCAGTAGTCGCCGTGAACGTTCTTTTTCGCAACGGGTTTGCCGC
CAGAACACAGGTAAGTGCCGTGTGTGGTTCCCGCGGGCCTGGCCTCTTTACGGGTTATGGCCCTTGCGTG
CCTTGAATTACTTCCACCTGGCTGCAGTACGTGATTCTTGATCCCGAGCTTCGGGTTGGAAGTGGGTGGG
AGAGTTCGAGGCCTTGCGCTTAAGGAGCCCCTTCGCCTCGTGCTTGAGTTGAGGCCTGGCCTGGGCGCTG
GGGCCGCCGCGTGCGAATCTGGTGGCACCTTCGCGCCTGTCTCGCTGCTTTCGATAAGTCTCTAGCCATT
TAAAATTTTTGATGACCTGCTGCGACGCTTTTTTTCTGGCAAGATAGTCTTGTAAATGCGGGCCAAGATC
TGCACACTGGTATTTCGGTTTTTGGGGCCGCGGGCGGCGACGGGGCCCGTGCGTCCCAGCGCACATGTTC
GGCGAGGCGGGGCCTGCGAGCGCGGCCACCGAGAATCGGACGGGGGTAGTCTCAAGCTGGCCGGCCTGCT
CTGGTGCCTGGCCTCGCGCCGCCGTGTATCGCCCCGCCCTGGGCGGCAAGGCTGGCCCGGTCGGCACCAG
TTGCGTGAGCGGAAAGATGGCCGCTTCCCGGCCCTGCTGCAGGGAGCTCAAAATGGAGGACGCGGCGCTC
GGGAGAGCGGGCGGGTGAGTCACCCACACAAAGGAAAAGGGCCTTTCCGTCCTCAGCCGTCGCTTCATGT
GACTCCACGGAGTACCGGGCGCCGTCCAGGCACCTCGATTAGTTCTCGAGCTTTTGGAGTACGTCGTCTT
TAGGTTGGGGGGAGGGGTTTTATGCGATGGAGTTTCCCCACACTGAGTGGGTGGAGACTGAAGTTAGGCC
AGCTTGGCACTTGATGTAATTCTCCTTGGAATTTGCCCTTTTTGAGTTTGGATCTTGGTTCATTCTCAAG
CCTCAGACAGTGGTTCAAAGTTTTTTTCTTCCATTTCAGGTGTCGTGAAGGAGCCACCATGACCGAGTAC
AAGCCCACGGTGCGCCTCGCCACCCGCGACGACGTCCCCAGGGCCGTACGCACCCTCGCCGCCGCGTTCG
CCGACTACCCCGCCACGCGCCACACCGTCGATCCGGACCGCCACATCGAGCGGGTCACCGAGCTGCAAGA
ACTCTTCCTCACGCGCGTCGGGCTCGACATCGGCAAGGTGTGGGTCGCGGACGACGGCGCCGCCGTGGCG
GTCTGGACCACGCCGGAGAGCGTCGAAGCGGGGGCGGTGTTCGCCGAGATCGGCCCGCGCATGGCCGAGT
TGAGCGGTTCCCGGCTGGCCGCGCAGCAACAGATGGAAGGCCTCCTGGCGCCGCACCGGCCCAAGGAGCC
CGCGTGGTTCCTGGCCACCGTCGGAGTCTCGCCCGACCACCAGGGCAAGGGTCTGGGCAGCGCCGTCGTG
CTCCCCGGAGTGGAGGCGGCCGAGCGCGCCGGGGTGCCCGCCTTCCTGGAGACCTCCGCGCCCCGCAACC
TCCCCTTCTACGAGCGGCTCGGCTTCACCGTCACCGCCGACGTCGAGGTGCCCGAAGGACCGCGCACCTG
GTGCATGACCCGCAAGCCCGGTGCCGGAAGCTAATAGGACTCAGTTACGATGCATTCGAAAATCAACCTC
TGGATTACAAAATTTGTGAAAGATTGACTGGTATTCTTAACTATGTTGCTCCTTTTACGCTATGTGGATA
CGCTGCTTTAATGCCTTTGTATCATGCTATTGCTTCCCGTATGGCTTTCATTTTCTCCTCCTTGTATAAA
TCCTGGTTGCTGTCTCTTTATGAGGAGTTGTGGCCCGTTGTCAGGCAACGTGGCGTGGTGTGCACTGTGT
TTGCTGACGCAACCCCCACTGGTTGGGGCATTGCCACCACCTGTCAGCTCCTTTCCGGGACTTTCGCTTT
CCCCCTCCCTATTGCCACGGCGGAACTCATCGCCGCCTGCCTTGCCCGCTGCTGGACAGGGGCTCGGCTG
TTGGGCACTGACAATTCCGTGGTGTTGTCGGGGAAATCATCGTCCTTTCCTTGGCTGCTCGCCTGTGTTG
CCACCTGGATTCTGCGCGGGACGTCCTTCTGCTACGTCCCTTCGGCCCTCAATCCAGCGGACCTTCCTTC
CCGCGGCCTGCTGCCGGCTCTGCGGCCTCTTCCGCGTCCTCGCCTTCGCCCTCAGACGAGTCGGATCTCC
CTTTGGGCCGCCTCCCCGCGTCGACTTTAAGACCAATGACTTACAAGGCAGCTGTAGATCTTAGCCACTT
TTTAAAAGAAAAGGGGGGACTGGAAGGGCTAATTCACTCCCAACGAAGATAAGATCTGCTTTTTGCTTGT
ACTGGGTCTCTCTGGTTAGACCAGATCTGAGCCTGGGAGCTCTCTGGCTAACTAGGGAACCCACTGCTTA
AGCCTCAATAAAGCTTGCCTTGAGTGCTTCAAGTAGTGTGTGCCCGTCTGTTGTGTGACTCTGGTAACTA
GAGATCCCTCAGACCCTTTTAGTCAGTGTGGAAAATCTCTAGCAGGGCCCGTTTAAACCCGCTGATCAGC
CTCGACTGTGCCTTCTAGTTGCCAGCCATCTGTTGTTTGCCCCTCCCCCGTGCCTTCCTTGACCCTGGAA
GGTGCCACTCCCACTGTCCTTTCCTAATAAAATGAGGAAATTGCATCGCATTGTCTGAGTAGGTGTCATT
CTATTCTGGGGGGTGGGGTGGGGCAGGACAGCAAGGGGGAGGATTGGGAAGATAATAGCAGGCATGCTGG
GGATGCGGTGGGCTCTATGGCTTCTGAGGCGGAAAGAACCAGCTGGGGCTCTAGGGGGTATCCCC
[124 nt withheld, positions 6016-6139]
C
[91 nt withheld, positions 6141-6231]
A
[49 nt withheld, positions 6233-6281]
CCTTTGACGTTGGAGTCCACGTTCTTT
[37 nt withheld, positions 6309-6345]
ACCCTATCTCGGTCTATTCTTTTGATTTATAAGGGATTTTGCCGATTTCGGCCTATTGGTTAAAAAATGA
GCTGATTTAACAAAAATTTAACGCGAATTAATTCTGTGGAATGTGTGTCAGTTAGGGTGTGGAAAGTCCC
CAGGCTCCCCAGCAGGCAGAAGTATGCAAAGCATGCATCTCAATTAGTCAGCAACCAGGTGTGGAAAGTC
CCCAGGCTCCCCAGCAGGCAGAAGTATGCAAAGCATGCATCTCAATTAGTCAGCAACCATAGTCCCGCCC
CTAACTCCGCCCATCCCGCCCCTAACTCCGCCCAGTTCCGCCCATTCTCCGCCCCATGGCTGACTAATTT
TTTTTATTTATGCAGAGGCCGAGGCCGCCTCTGCCTCTGAGCTATTCCAGAAGTAGTGAGGAGGCTTTTT
TGGAGGCCTAGGCTTTTGCAAAAAGCTCCCGGGAGCTTGTATATCCATTTTCGGATCTGATCAGCACGTG
TTGACAATTAATCATCGGCATAGTATATCGGCATAGTATAATACGACAAGGTGAGGAACTAAACCATGGC
CAAGTTGACCAGTGCCGTTCCGGTGCTCACCGCGCGCGACGTCGCCGGAGCGGTCGAGTTCTGGACCGAC
CGGCTCGGGTTCTCCCGGGACTTCGTGGAGGACGACTTCGCCGGTGTGGTCCGGGACGACGTGACCCTGT
TCATCAGCGCGGTCCAGGACCAGGTGGTGCCGGACAACACCCTGGCCTGGGTGTGGGTGCGCGGCCTGGA
CGAGCTGTACGCCGAGTGGTCGGAGGTCGTGTCCACGAACTTCCGGGACGCCTCCGGGCCGGCCATGACC
GAGATCGGCGAGCAGCCGTGGGGGCGGGAGTTCGCCCTGCGCGACCCGGCCGGCAACTGCGTGCACTTCG
TGGCCGAGGAGCAGGACTGACACGTGCTACGAGATTTCGATTCCACCGCCGCCTTCTATGAAAGGTTGGG
CTTCGGAATCGTTTTCCGGGACGCCGGCTGGATGATCCTCCAGCGCGGGGATCTCATGCTGGAGTTCTTC
GCCCACCCCAACTTGTTTATTGCAGCTTATAATGGTTACAAATAAAGCAATAGCATCACAAATTTCACAA
ATAAAGCATTTTTTTCACTGCATTCTAGTTGTGGTTTGTCCAAACTCATCAATGTATCTTATCATGTCTG
TATACCGTCGACCTCTAGCTAGAGCTTGGCGTAATCATGGTCATAGCTGTTTCCTGTGTGAAATTGTTAT
CCGCTCACAATTCCACACAACATACGAGCCGGAAGCATAAAGTGTAAAGCCTGGGGTGCCTAATGAGTGA
GCTAACTCACATTAATTGCGTTGCGCTCACTGCCCGCTTTCCAGTCGGGAAACCTGTCGTGCCAGCTGCA
TTAATGAATCGGCCAACGCGCGGGGAGAGGCGGTTTGCGTATTGGGCGCTCTTCCGCTTCCTCGCTCACT
GACTCGCTGCGCTCGGTCGTTCGGCTGCGGCGAGCGGTATCAGCTCACTCAAAGGCGGTAATACGGTTAT
CCACAGAATCAGGGGATAACGCAGGAAAGAACATGTGAGCAAAAGGCCAGCAAAAGGCCAGGAACCGTAA
AAAGGCCGCGTTGCTGGCGTTTTTCCATAGGCTCCGCCCCCCTGACGAGCATCACAAAAATCGACGCTCA
AGTCAGAGGTGGCGAAACCCGACAGGACTATAAAGATACCAGGCGTTTCCCCCTGGAAGCTCCCTCGTGC
GCTCTCCTGTTCCGACCCTGCCGCTTACCGGATACCTGTCCGCCTTTCTCCCTTCGGGAAGCGTGGCGCT
TTCTCATAGCTCACGCTGTAGGTATCTCAGTTCGGTGTAGGTCGTTCGCTCCAAGCTGGGCTGTGTGCAC
GAACCCCCCGTTCAGCCCGACCGCTGCGCCTTATCCGGTAACTATCGTCTTGAGTCCAACCCGGTAAGAC
ACGACTTATCGCCACTGGCAGCAGCCACTGGTAACAGGATTAGCAGAGCGAGGTATGTAGGCGGTGCTAC
AGAGTTCTTGAAGTGGTGGCCTAACTACGGCTACACTAGAAGAACAGTATTTGGTATCTGCGCTCTGCTG
AAGCCAGTTACCTTCGGAAAAAGAGTTGGTAGCTCTTGATCCGGCAAACAAACCACCGCTGGTAGCGGTG
GTTTTTTTGTTTGCAAGCAGCAGATTACGCGCAGAAAAAAAGGATCTCAAGAAGATCCTTTGATCTTTTC
TACGGGGTCTGACGCTCAGTGGAACGAAAACTCACGTTAAGGGATTTTGGTCATGAGATTATCAAAAAGG
ATCTTCACCTAGATCCTTTTAAATTAAAAATGAAGTTTTAAATCAATCTAAAGTATATATGAGTAAACTT
GGTCTGACAGTTACCAATGCTTAATCAGTGAGGCACCTATCTCAGCGATCTGTCTATTTCGTTCATCCAT
AGTTGCCTGACTCCCCGTCGTGTAGATAACTACGATACGGGAGGGCTTACCATCTGGCCCCAGTGCTGCA
ATGATACCGCGAGACCCACGCTCACCGGCTCCAGATTTATCAGCAATAAACCAGCCAGCCGGAAGGGCCG
AGCGCAGAAGTGGTCCTGCAACTTTATCCGCCTCCATCCAGTCTATTAATTGTTGCCGGGAAGCTAGAGT
AAGTAGTTCGCCAGTTAATAGTTTGCGCAACGTTGTTGCCATTGCTACAGGCATCGTGGTGTCACGCTCG
TCGTTTGGTATGGCTTCATTCAGCTCCGGTTCCCAACGATCAAGGCGAGTTACATGATCCCCCATGTTGT
GCAAAAAAGCGGTTAGCTCCTTCGGTCCTCCGATCGTTGTCAGAAGTAAGTTGGCCGCAGTGTTATCACT
CATGGTTATGGCAGCACTGCATAATTCTCTTACTGTCATGCCATCCGTAAGATGCTTTTCTGTGACTGGT
GAGTACTCAACCAAGTCATTCTGAGAATAGTGTATGCGGCGACCGAGTTGCTCTTGCCCGGCGTCAATAC
GGGATAATACCGCGCCACATAGCAGAACTTTAAAAGTGCTCATCATTGGAAAACGTTCTTCGGGGCGAAA
ACTCTCAAGGATCTTACCGCTGTTGAGATCCAGTTCGATGTAACCCACTCGTGCACCCAACTGATCTTCA
GCATCTTTTACTTTCACCAGCGTTTCTGGGTGAGCAAAAACAGGAAGGCAAAATGCCGCAAAAAAGGGAA
TAAGGGCGACACGGAAATGTTGAATACTCATACTCTTCCTTTTTCAATATTATTGAAGCATTTATCAGGG
TTATTGTCTCATGAGCGGATACATATTTGAATGTATTTAGAAAAATAAACAAATAGGGGTTCCGCGCACA
TTTCCCCGAAAAGTGCCACCTGAC
Features (pLannotate 1.2.2; 32 found; start..end, strand, type, name):
     31..83      -  misc_feature   bom (fragment): basis of mobility region from pBR322
    238..617     +  enhancer       CMV enhancer: human cytomegalovirus immediate early enhancer
    618..817     +  promoter       CMV promoter: human cytomegalovirus (CMV) immediate early promoter
    835..1015    +  LTR            5' LTR (truncated): truncated 5' long terminal repeat (LTR) from HIV-1
   1062..1187    +  misc_feature   HIV-1 Ψ: packaging signal of human immunodeficiency virus type 1
   1171..1534    +  CDS            HIV-1 gag (fragment): gag protein from human immunodeficiency virus 1; gag
   1680..1913    +  misc_feature   RRE: The Rev response element (RRE) of HIV-1 allows for Rev-dependent mRNA export from the nucleus to the cytoplasm.
   2290..2390    +  CDS            Rev (fragment): human immunodeficiency virus 1 (HIV-1) Rev protein; rev; enhances nuclear export of unspliced and incompletely spliced viral mRNAs
   2440..2557    +  misc_feature   cPPT/CTS: central polypurine tract and central termination sequence of HIV-1
   2615..2855    +  promoter       U6 promoter: RNA polymerase III promoter for human U6 snRNA
   2971..2987    +  CDS            small t antigen (fragment): SV40 (simian virus 40) small t antigen
   3019..3230    +  promoter       EF-1α core promoter: core promoter for human elongation factor EF-1α
   3231..4169    +  intron         EF-1α intron A: intron upstream of the start codon of human EF-1α
   4189..4785    +  CDS            PuroR (fragment): puromycin N-acetyltransferase; pac from Streptomyces; confers resistance to puromycin
   4821..5409    +  misc_feature   WPRE: woodchuck hepatitis virus posttranscriptional regulatory element
   5405..5548    +  CDS            nef (fragment): NEF_HV1LA - Experimental evidence at protein level: Swiss-Prot protein existence level 1. Extracellular Nef protein targets CD4(+) T-lymphocytes for apoptosis by interacting with CXCR4 surface receptors. From Human immunodeficiency virus type 1 group M subtype B (isolate Lai) (HIV-1).
   5534..5714    +  LTR            5' LTR (truncated): truncated 5' long terminal repeat (LTR) from HIV-1
   5746..5857    +  polyA_signal   bGH poly(A) signal: bovine growth hormone polyadenylation signal
   5974..5995    +  promoter       SV40 promoter (fragment): SV40 enhancer and early promoter
   6016..6444    +  rep_origin     f1 ori (sequence partly withheld): f1 bacteriophage origin of replication; arrow indicates direction of (+) strand synthesis
   6458..6787    +  promoter       SV40 promoter: SV40 enhancer and early promoter
   6835..6882    +  promoter       EM7 promoter: synthetic bacterial promoter&nbsp
   6901..7275    +  CDS            BleoR: antibiotic-binding protein; Sh ble from Streptoalloteichus hindustanus; confers resistance to bleomycin, phleomycin, and Zeocin™
   7285..7410    +  CDS            ble (fragment): BLE_KLEPN - Experimental evidence at protein level: Swiss-Prot protein existence level 1. Binding protein with a strong affinity to the bleomycin family of antibiotics. Binds to CL990; an antimitotic-antibiotic compound. From Klebsiella pneumoniae.
   7405..7526    +  polyA_signal   SV40 poly(A) signal: SV40 polyadenylation signal
   7599..7615    -  protein_bind   lac operator: The lac repressor binds to the lac operator to inhibit transcription in E. coli. This inhibition can be relieved by adding lactose or isopropyl-β-D-thiogalactopyranoside (IPTG). lac repressor encoded by lacI
   7623..7653    -  promoter       lac promoter: promoter for the E. coli lac operon
   7668..7689    -  protein_bind   CAP binding site: CAP binding activates transcription in the presence of cAMP. E. coli catabolite activator protein
   7702..7794    -  CDS            lacI (fragment): lac repressor; lacI; The lac repressor binds to the lac operator to inhibit transcription in E. coli. This inhibition can be relieved by adding lactose or isopropyl-β-D-thiogalactopyranoside (IPTG).
   7977..8565    -  rep_origin     ori: high-copy-number ColE1/pMB1/pBR322/pUC origin of replication
   8736..9596    -  CDS            AmpR: β-lactamase; bla; confers resistance to ampicillin, carbenicillin, and related antibiotics
   9597..9701    -  promoter       AmpR promoter: bla
