[The description below was written by a language model from this plasmid's Addgene catalogue record and pLannotate feature annotations shown in this document.]
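Description:
pMV_AA089 is a 9.7 kb lentiviral CRISPR vector built on the pRDA_722 backbone by modular assembly. It is designed to express a Cas12a guide RNA without supplying the nuclease itself ("guide only"), and the depositor notes that it replaces the earlier vector pRDA_052. It is propagated in E. coli through a high-copy ColE1/pUC-type origin with ampicillin resistance (AmpR under its own bla promoter). An f1 origin is also present. The backbone additionally carries an SV40/EM7-driven BleoR cassette with an SV40 poly(A) signal, which lies outside the viral transfer region.

The transfer region has a third-generation-style layout. A CMV enhancer/promoter is fused to a truncated HIV-1 5' LTR to drive genomic RNA production in packaging cells. This is followed by the Ψ packaging signal with a gag fragment, the RRE for Rev-dependent nuclear export, and the cPPT/CTS. The payload contains two expression units. A human U6 RNA polymerase III promoter transcribes the guide RNA; the record lists the guide sequence as unspecified, and neither the Cas12a direct repeat nor a cloning site is annotated in the feature table. Downstream, an EF-1α core promoter with its intron A drives puromycin N-acetyltransferase, which allows selection of transduced mammalian cells. A WPRE enhances transcript expression, and the cassette ends with a truncated 3' LTR followed by a bGH poly(A) signal.

The vector is suited to delivering Cas12a guides by lentiviral transduction into cells that already express Cas12a or receive it from a separate construct, with puromycin selection for integrants.
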