Addgene plasmid #216105: pMV_AA089
Purpose: gRNA expression for Cas12a (guide only)
Depositing lab: John Doench. Depositing organization: Broad Institute. Publication: Modular vector assembly enables rapid assessment of emerging CRISPR technologies. McGee AV, Liu YV, Griffith AL, Szegletes ZM, Wen B, Kraus C, Miller NW, Steger RJ, Escude Velasco B, Bosch JA, Zirin JD, Viswanatha R, Sontheimer EJ, Goodale A, Greene MA, Green TM, Doench JG. Cell Genom. 2024 Mar 13;4(3):100519. doi: 10.1016/j.xgen.2024.100519. PubMed 38484704.
Backbone
  Vector backbone: pRDA_722
  Vector type: Lentiviral, CRISPR ; Assembled Vector
  Selectable markers: Puromycin
Growth in bacteria
  Bacterial resistance: Ampicillin, 100 μg/mL
  Growth temperature: 37°C
  Growth strain: NEB Stable
  Copy number: Unknown
Gene/Insert
  Gene/Insert name: gRNA expression
  gRNA/shRNA sequence: Unspecified
  Species: Other
  Cloning method: Unknown
Terms and licenses: Academic/Nonprofit Terms; Industry Terms: Not Available to Industry
Depositor comments: pRDA_052 replacement. Please visit https://www.biorxiv.org/content/10.1101/2023.10.25.564061v1 for bioRxiv preprint.
How to cite: pMV_AA089 was a gift from John Doench (Addgene plasmid # 216105 ; http://n2t.net/addgene:216105 ; RRID:Addgene_216105)
